>Addgene plasmid #243986 | pUPD3_RBS_J61137 | addgene full sequence | sequence record 487817 | Addgene NGS Result
GGTCTCGCAAAGAGAAAGAGTAGATCAACTGAATGCGAGACCACTCATCGCCCAATCACTAGTGAATTCG
TTCTATAGTGTCACCTAAATACCATAGAGCCGTTGGTCATAGCTGTTTCCTGTCCAGGCATCATGACACG
GTTATCCACAGAATCAGGGGATAACGCAGGAAAGAACATGTGAGCAAAAGGCCAGCAAAAGGCCAGGAAC
CGTAAAAAGGCCGCGTTGCTGGCGTTTTTCCATAGGCTCCGCCCCCCTGACGAGCATCACAAAAATCGAC
GCTCAAGTCAGAGGTGGCGAAACCCGACAGGACTATAAAGATACCAGGCGTTTCCCCCTGGAAGCTCCCT
CGTGCGCTCTCCTGTTCCGACCCTGCCGCTTACCGGATACCTGTCCGCCTTTCTCCCTTCGGGAAGCGTG
GCGCTTTCTCATAGCTCACGCTGTAGGTATCTCAGTTCGGTGTAGGTCGTTCGCTCCAAGCTGGGCTGTG
TGCACGAACCCCCCGTTCAGCCCGACCGCTGCGCCTTATCCGGTAACTATCGTCTTGAGTCCAACCCGGT
AAGACACGACTTATCGCCACTGGCAGCAGCCACTGGTAACAGGATTAGCAGAGCGAGGTATGTAGGCGGT
GCTACAGAGTTCTTGAAGTGGTGGCCTAACTACGGCTACACTAGAAGAACAGTATTTGGTATCTGCGCTC
TGCTGAAGCCAGTTACCTTCGGAAAAAGAGTTGGTAGCTCTTGATCCGGCAAACAAACCACCGCTGGTAG
CGGTGGTTTTTTTGTTTGCAAGCAGCAGATTACGCGCAGAAAAAAAGGATCTCAAGAAGATCCTTTGATC
TTTTCTACGGGGTCTGACGCTCAGTGGAACGAAAACTCACGTTAAGGGATTTTGGTCATGAGATTATCAA
AAAGGATCTTCACCTAGATCCTTTTGTGATGATCGGCACGTAAGAGGTTCCAACTTTCACCATAATGAAA
TAAGATCACTACCGGGCGTATTTTTTGAGTTATCGAGATTTTCAGGAGCTAAGGAAGCTAAAATGGAGAA
AAAAATCACTGGATATACCACCGTTGATATATCCCAATGGCATCGTAAAGAACATTTTGAGGCATTTCAG
TCAGTTGCTCAATGTACCTATAACCAGACCGTTCAGCTGGATATTACGGCCTTTTTAAAGACCGTAAAGA
AAAATAAGCACAAGTTTTATCCGGCCTTTATTCACATTCTTGCCCGCCTGATGAATGCTCATCCGGAATT
CCGTATGGCAATGAAAGACGGTGAGCTGGTGATATGGGATAGTGTTCACCCTTGTTACACCGTTTTCCAT
GAGCAAACTGAAACGTTTTCATCGCTCTGGAGTGAATACCACGACGATTTCCGGCAGTTTCTACACATAT
ATTCGCAAGATGTGGCGTGTTACGGTGAAAACCTGGCCTATTTCCCTAAAGGGTTTATTGAGAATATGTT
TTTCGTGTCAGCCAATCCCTGGGTGAGTTTCACCAGTTTTGATTTAAACGTGGCCAATATGGACAACTTC
TTCGCCCCCGTTTTCACCATGGGCAAATATTATACGCAAGGCGACAAGGTGCTGATGCCGCTGGCGATTC
AGGTTCATCATGCCGTTTGTGATGGCTTCCATGTCGGCAGAATGCTTAATGAATTACAACAGTACTGCGA
TGAGTGGCAGGGCGGGGCGTAATTTTTTTAAGGCAGTTATTGGTGCCCTTAAACGCCTGGTTGCTACGCC
TGAATAAGTGATAATAAGCGGATGAATGGCAGAAATTCGATGATAAGCTGTCAAACATGATGT
[125 nt withheld, positions 1814-1938]
C
[91 nt withheld, positions 1940-2030]
AGGGTGATGGTTCACGTAGTGGGCCAGCGCCCTGATAGACGGTTTTTCGCCCTTTGACGTTGGAGTCCAC
GTTCTTT
[37 nt withheld, positions 2108-2144]
ACCCTATCTCGGTCTATTCTTTTGATTTATAAGGGATTTTGCCGATTTCGGCCTATTGGTTAAAAAATGA
GCTGATTTAACAAAAATTTAACGCGAATTTTAACAAAATATTAACGCTTACAATTTTAACATTGTAGAAA
CGCATGTAAAACGACGGCCAGTGAATTGTAATACGACTCACTATAGGGTGAATTCCGCTTAGGACCTTAG
ATATTGATCTCAA
Features (pLannotate 1.2.2; 8 found; start..end, strand, type, name):
     72..90      -  promoter       SP6 promoter: promoter for bacteriophage SP6 RNA polymerase
    237..825     -  rep_origin     ori: high-copy-number ColE1/pMB1/pBR322/pUC origin of replication
    940..1042    +  promoter       cat promoter: promoter of the E. coli cat gene encoding chloramphenicol acetyltransferase
   1043..1699    +  CDS            cat: CAT_ECOLX - Experimental evidence at protein level: Swiss-Prot protein existence level 1. This enzyme is an effector of chloramphenicol resistance in bacteria. From Escherichia coli. This protein is used as a marker in many commonly used cloning vectors, such as pACYC184.
   1787..1804    -  promoter       tet promoter (fragment): E. coli promoter for tetracycline efflux protein gene
   1815..2270    +  rep_origin     f1 ori (sequence partly withheld): f1 bacteriophage origin of replication; arrow indicates direction of (+) strand synthesis
   2289..2310    -  CDS            lacZα (fragment): LacZα fragment of β-galactosidase; lacZ fragment
   2313..2331    +  promoter       T7 promoter: promoter for bacteriophage T7 RNA polymerase
