[The description below was written by a language model from this plasmid's Addgene catalogue record and pLannotate feature annotations shown in this document.]
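Description:
pUPD3_RBS_J61137 is a small (about 2.4 kb) GoldenBraid2.0 part-domestication plasmid that stores a single synthetic ribosome binding site, J61137, as a reusable level-0 building block. It is built on the pUPD3 entry backbone and belongs to a GoldenBraid2.0 toolkit adapted and characterized for E. coli and related enteric bacteria. The plasmid replicates at high copy number in E. coli from a ColE1/pUC-type origin and is selected with chloramphenicol, with resistance provided by the cat gene (chloramphenicol acetyltransferase) under its native cat promoter. An f1 bacteriophage origin is also present, a common backbone element that allows single-stranded DNA production when helper phage is supplied.

The payload is only 20 bp, was introduced by Golden Gate cloning, and is too short to be picked up as its own entry in the automated feature table. It presumably sits in the cloning region between the annotated T7 and SP6 phage promoters. These lie next to a short residual lacZα fragment, which is consistent with the part having replaced a lacZα screening cassette, although the record does not state this explicitly. A short tet promoter fragment is also annotated and appears to be a backbone remnant. Although catalogued as a bacterial expression vector, the plasmid has no coding insert and is not an expression construct in its own right. It serves as a donor of a translation initiation element, to be released by type IIS restriction and combined with promoter, coding sequence and terminator parts in GoldenBraid assemblies to build transcriptional units with a defined translation strength. The record gives no measured strength for this RBS.
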