Addgene plasmid #243986: pUPD3_RBS_J61137
Purpose: GoldenBraid2.0 Ribosome binding site.
Depositing lab: Christophe Herman. Depositing organization: Baylor College of Medicine. Publication: GoldenBraid2.0 E. coli: a comprehensive and characterized toolkit for enterics. Cooke MB, Welch KT, Ramirez LD, Wen AX, Marciano DC, Herman C. Synth Biol (Oxf). 2025 Aug 14;10(1):ysaf015. doi: 10.1093/synbio/ysaf015. eCollection 2025. PubMed 40927394.
Backbone
  Vector backbone: pUPD3
  Vector type: Bacterial Expression
Growth in bacteria
  Bacterial resistance: Chloramphenicol, 25 μg/mL
  Growth temperature: 37°C
  Growth strain: DH5alpha
  Copy number: High Copy
Gene/Insert
  Gene/Insert name: J61137
  Species: Synthetic
  Insert size (bp): 20
  Cloning method: Golden Gate
Terms and licenses: Academic/Nonprofit Terms; Industry Terms: Not Available to Industry
How to cite: pUPD3_RBS_J61137 was a gift from Christophe Herman (Addgene plasmid # 243986 ; http://n2t.net/addgene:243986 ; RRID:Addgene_243986)
